>Addgene plasmid #164754 | LjUBQ:MtMEG2:T35s | addgene full sequence | sequence record 325450 | Addgene NGS Result
GCCGCTTCGCGTCGGCCTATCGCGGCCGCTGGCCGCTCAAAAATGGCTGGCCTACGGCCAGGCAATCTAC
CAGGGCGCGGACAAGCCGCGCCGTCGCCACTCGACCGCCGGCGCCCACATCAAGGCACCGAGCTCCCATC
CCCCCAGGGGCTGCGCCCCTCGGCCGCGAACGGCCTCACCCCAAAAATGGCAGCGCTGGCCAATTCGTGC
GCGGAACCCCTATTTGTTTATTTTTCTAAATACATTCAAATATGTATCCGCTCATGAGACAATAACCTTG
ATAAATGCTTCAATAATATTGAAAAAGGAAGAGTATGGCTAAAATGAGAATATCACCGGAATTGAAAAAA
CTGATCGAAAAATACCGCTGCGCAAAAGATACGGAAGGAATGTCTCCTGCTAAGGTATATAAGCTGGTGG
GAGAAAATGAAAACCTATATTTAAAAATGACGGACAGCCGGTATAAAGGGACCACCTATGATGTGGAACG
GGAAAAGGACATGATGCTATGGCTGGAAGGAAAGCTGCCTGTTCCAAAGGTCCTGCACTTTGAACGGCAT
GATGGCTGGAGCAATCTGCTCATGAGTGAGGCCGATGGCGTCCTTTGCTCGGAAGAGTATGAAGATGAAC
AAAGCCCTGAAAAGATTATCGAGCTGTATGCGGAGTGCATCAGGCTCTTTCACTCCATCGACATATCGGA
TTGTCCCTATACGAATAGCTTAGACAGCCGCTTAGCCGAATTGGATTACTTACTGAATAACGATCTGGCC
GATGTGGATTGCGAAAACTGGGAAGAGGACACTCCATTTAAAGATCCGCGCGAGCTGTATGATTTTTTAA
AGACGGAAAAGCCCGAAGAGGAACTTGTCTTTTCCCACGGCGACCTGGGAGACAGCAACATCTTTGTGAA
AGATGGCAAAGTAAGTGGCTTTATTGATCTTGGGAGAAGCGGCAGGGCGGACAAGTGGTATGACATTGCC
TTCTGCGTCCGGTCGATCAGGGAGGATATCGGGGAAGAACAGTATGTCGAGCTATTTTTTGACTTACTGG
GGATCAAGCCTGATTGGGAGAAAATAAAATATTATATTTTACTGGATGAATTGTTTTAGCTGTCAGACCA
AGTTTACTCATATATACTTTAGATTGATTTAAAACTTCATTTTTAATTTAAAAGGATCTAGGTGAAGATC
CTTTTTGATAATCTCATGACCAAAATCCCTTAACGTGAGTTTTCGTTCCACTGAGCGTCAGACCCCGTAG
AAAAGATCAAAGGATCTTCTTGAGATCCTTTTTTTCTGCGCGTAATCTGCTGCTTGCAAACAAAAAAACC
ACCGCTACCAGCGGTGGTTTGTTTGCCGGATCAAGAGCTACCAACTCTTTTTCCGAAGGTAACTGGCTTC
AGCAGAGCGCAGATACCAAATACTGTCCTTCTAGTGTAGCCGTAGTTAGGCCACCACTTCAAGAACTCTG
TAGCACCGCCTACATACCTCGCTCTGCTAATCCTGTTACCAGTGGCTGCTGCCAGTGGCGATAAGTCGTG
TCTTACCGGGTTGGACTCAAGACGATAGTTACCGGATAAGGCGCAGCGGTCGGGCTGAACGGGGGGTTCG
TGCACACAGCCCAGCTTGGAGCGAACGACCTACACCGAACTGAGATACCTACAGCGTGAGCTATGAGAAA
GCGCCACGCTTCCCGAAGGGAGAAAGGCGGACAGGTATCCGGTAAGCGGCAGGGTCGGAACAGGAGAGCG
CACGAGGGAGCTTCCAGGGGGAAACGCCTGGTATCTTTATAGTCCTGTCGGGTTTCGCCACCTCTGACTT
GAGCGTCGATTTTTGTGATGCTCGTCAGGGGGGCGGAGCCTATGGAAAAACGCCAGCAACGCGGCCTTTT
TACGGTTCCTGTGGTTGGCACATACAAATGGACGAACGGATAAACCTTTTCACGCCCTTTTAAATATCCG
ATTATTCTAATAAACGCTCTTTTCTCTTAGGTTTACCCGCCAATATATCCTGTCAAACACTGATAGTTTA
AACTCCCTCGGTCACATGTGCATCCTCTAGTGGAGGGAGAGAGGATTTTGAGGAAATAATTAATTGAATT
ACTTGTATTATTGATAAAGTAATTTAGATAAGTTGTTAGTACAACTTATTGCAACTATGGATAGACAAAA
ATCACTTATTTTAAGGGGAGAAGTATATAACAACTTATTATAAAATTTCTGAGCAGCCGGCCTCCTCCAA
TCAATCATAGAGAGTGGAGCCCATTCTGGAAAACCAAGGAACCCCCAACTTGCACTGGTGCGGTGGCCCA
ATTCAAAAAAAACGGGGCCCAGCAAAGTAACGCCGTTGTAACGATTTATCAATCCAAACTCAAAAGGCGG
CGAGATGCGTTTAACTCCGTGAAATTAACAAACCGCCAACAACTTGCAATTTGCAACTACCGTTTCCAAG
AAGAACTCAACCACACAACGTATCCTATCCCAAACCACACGCAACTAGTGACGCGTCATAAGGACACGTG
TCACAATTTGACTGGTTAATAATTTCACCGCTTTTGCTATAAATTACCTCCAATCCCCTTAGCTTCTTCA
CAATTCAGTTCCCAACCCTAACAATTCTTGTTCATATCGCTTCTCTCTACTTTCAAGGTATGATCCAATT
TCTCTCTTCTTTCTCTGTAATCCTTTCGTTGAGTTTTGTTTCCGATCAATCATAGGTAGTTTTCTTGTTT
CGAAGCATGAGATCTAGGAATTTTTTGTGATTTTCCAAAATTGAGATCGGTTTGAAATTGAATTTTACAG
CTTGAATCTCAGATCTTGTTTTATCAATGTTTTCGATGGCTTGCGATGTAGATCTATGATAATTGTGGTT
CAGTTTTGTTAGGAATCGATTTCGGTTTAGCAATTGCAGATTAATTAGGGTTTCCAATTGAATTCTTCAG
ATCCGTTATGGAATTATGTCAAATAATTTATTCAAATTGGAAATTATTGTTAGATCCACTCTTAATCTGT
TTGATCCAAGCTTCAATTAGGGTTTTCACTTGTTTCAATTTCTTGTTATGGATTCTGATTTATCTGTTGA
TGTTAGATCCACTCTTAATCTGTTTGATCCAAGCGTTAATTAGGGTTTTCACTTGTTTCAATTTCGTGTG
TTGGATTCTGATTTATCTGTTGTTGATGTGATTACAGAATGATGATGATGAATGAAGGCAGGAGGAAATT
GGGTGCTTTCCAGATATGTGCAATGTGCACTTGCTGTGGTGGTGCCAAAGGGTTGTGCTTGGCCTCTCCT
TGTTGCTATGTCTTCACATGTAACCTTCCAAATAAGCCTTTTGGCTTTTGTTCCTTCATCCCTAAGACCT
GTAATTGCTTTGGTTGCCATCATTAGGCTTCTCTAGCTAGAGTCGATCGACAAGCTCGAGTTTCTCCATA
ATAATGTGTGAGTAGTTCCCAGATAAGGGAATTAGGGTTCCTATAGGGTTTCGCTCATGTGTTGAGCATA
TAAGAAACCCTTAGTATGTATTTGTATTTGTAAAATACTTCTATCAATAAAATTTCTAATTCCTAAAACC
AAAATCCAGTACTAAAATCCAGATCGCTAAGCTTGAATTCTTGCGGAGAGCGGAGAATTAAGGGAGTCAC
GTTATGACCCCCGCCGATGACGCGGGACAAGCCGTTTTACGTTTGGAACTGACAGAACCGCAACGTTGAA
GGAGCCACTCAGCCGCGGGTTTCTGGAGTTTAATGAGCTAAGCACATACGTCAGAAACCATTATTGCGCG
TTCAAAAGTCGCCTAAGGTCACTATCAGCTAGCAAATATTTCTTGTCAAAAATGCTCCACTGACGTTCCA
TAAATTCCCCTCGGTATCCAATTAGAGTCTCATATTCACTCTCAAATGATTGAACAAGATGGATTGCACG
CAGGTTCTCCGGCCGCTTGGGTGGAGAGGCTATTCGGCTATGACTGGGCACAACAGACAATCGGCTGCTC
TGATGCCGCCGTGTTCCGGCTGTCAGCGCAGGGGCGCCCGGTTCTTTTTGTCAAGACCGACCTGTCCGGT
GCCCTGAATGAACTCCAAGACGAGGCAGCGCGGCTATCGTGGCTGGCCACGACGGGCGTTCCTTGCGCAG
CTGTGCTCGACGTTGTCACTGAAGCGGGAAGGGACTGGCTGCTATTGGGCGAAGTGCCGGGGCAGGATCT
CCTGTCATCTCACCTTGCTCCTGCCGAGAAAGTATCCATCATGGCTGATGCAATGCGGCGGCTGCATACG
CTTGATCCGGCTACCTGCCCATTCGACCACCAAGCGAAACATCGCATCGAGCGAGGACGTACTCGGATGG
AAGCCGGTCTTGTCGATCAGGATGATCTGGACGAAGAGCATCAGGGGCTCGCGCCAGCCGAACTGTTCGC
CAGGCTCAAGGCGCGGATGCCCGACGGCGAGGATCTCGTCGTGACCCAGGGCGATGCCTGCTTGCCGAAT
ATCATGGTGGAAAATGGCCGCTTTTCTGGATTCATCGACTGTGGCCGGCTGGGTGTGGCGGACCGCTATC
AGGACATAGCGTTGGCTACCCGTGATATTGCTGAAGAGCTTGGCGGCGAATGGGCTGACCGCTTCCTCGT
GCTTTACGGTATCGCCGCTCCCGATTCGCAGCGCATCGCCTTCTATCGCCTTCTTGACGAGTTCTTCTGA
GCTTGTCAAGCAGATCGTTCAAACATTTGGCAATAAAGTTTCTTAAGATTGAATCCTGTTGCCGGTCTTG
CGATGATTATCATATAATTTCTGTTGAATTACGTTAAGCATGTAATAATTAACATGTAATGCATGACGTT
ATTTATGAGATGGGTTTTTATGATTAGAGTCCCGCAATTATACATTTAATACGCGATAGAAAACAAAATA
TAGCGCGCAAACTAGGATAAATTATCGCGCGCGGTGTCATCTATGTTACTAGATCGACGCTGGATCCGAA
TTCGGCAGGGCCCACTGCATCCACCCCAGTACATTAAAAACGTCCGCAATGTGTTATTAAGTTGTCTAAG
CGTCAATTTGTTTACACCACAATATATCCTGCCACCAGCCAGCCAACAGCTCCCCGACCGGCAGCTCGGC
ACAAAATCACCACTCGATACAGGCAGCCCATCAGCCGTGCGGCTGCATGAAATCCTGGCCGGTTTGTCTG
ATGCCAAGCTGGCGGCCTGGCCGGCCAGCTTGGCCGCTGAAGAAACCGAGCGCCGCCGTCTAAAAAGGTG
ATGTGTATTTGAGTAAAACAGCTTGCGTCATGCGGTCGCTGCGTATATGATGCGATGAGTAAATAAACAA
ATACGCAAGGGGAACGCATGAAGGTTATCGCTGTACTTAACCAGAAAGGCGGGTCAGGCAAGACGACCAT
CGCAACCCATCTAGCCCGCGCCCTGCAACTCGCCGGGGCCGATGTTCTGTTAGTCGATTCCGATCCCCAG
GGCAGTGCCCGCGATTGGGCGGCCGTGCGGGAAGATCAACCGCTAACCGTTGTCGGCATCGACCGCCCGA
CGATTGACCGCGACGTGAAGGCCATCGGCCGGCGCGACTTCGTAGTGATCGACGGAGCGCCCCAGGCGGC
GGACTTGGCTGTGTCCGCGATCAAGGCAGCCGACTTCGTGCTGATTCCGGTGCAGCCAAGCCCTTACGAC
ATATGGGCCACCGCCGACCTGGTGGAGCTGGTTAAGCAGCGCATTGAGGTCACGGATGGAAGGCTACAAG
CGGCCTTTGTCGTGTCGCGGGCGATCAAAGGCACGCGCATCGGCGGTGAGGTTGCCGAGGCGCTGGCCGG
GTACGAGCTGCCCATTCTTGAGTCCCGTATCACGCAGCGCGTGAGCTACCCAGGCACTGCCGCCGCCGGC
ACAACCGTTCTTGAATCAGAACCCGAGGGCGACGCTGCCCGCGAGGTCCAGGCGCTGGCCGCTGAAATTA
AATCAAAACTCATTTGAGTTAATGAGGTAAAGAGAAAATGAGCAAAAGCACAAACACGCTAAGTGCCGGC
CGTCCGAGCGCACGCAGCAGCAAGGCTGCAACGTTGGCCAGCCTGGCAGACACGCCAGCCATGAAGCGGG
TCAACTTTCAGTTGCCGGCGGAGGATCACACCAAGCTGAAGATGTACGCGGTACGCCAAGGCAAGACCAT
TACCGAGCTGCTATCTGAATACATCGCGCAGCTACCAGAGTAAATGAGCAAATGAATAAATGAGTAGATG
AATTTTAGCGGCTAAAGGAGGCGGCATGGAAAATCAAGAACAACCAGGCACCGACGCCGTGGAATGCCCC
ATGTGTGGAGGAACGGGCGGTTGGCCAGGCGTAAGCGGCTGGGTTGTCTGCCGGCCCTGCAATGGCACTG
GAACCCCCAAGCCCGAGGAATCGGCGTGAGCGGTCGCAAACCATCCGGCCCGGTACAAATCGGCGCGGCG
CTGGGTGATGACCTGGTGGAGAAGTTGAAGGCCGCGCAGGCCGCCCAGCGGCAACGCATCGAGGCAGAAG
CACGCCCCGGTGAATCGTGGCAAGCGGCCGCTGATCGAATCCGCAAAGAATCCCGGCAACCGCCGGCAGC
CGGTGCGTCGTCGATTAGGAAGCCGCCCAAGGGCGACGAGCAACCAGATTTTTTCGTTCCGATGCTCTAT
GACGTGGGCACCCGCGATAGTCGCAGCATCATGGACGTGGCCGTTTTCCGTCTGTCGAAGCGTGACCGAC
GAGCTGGCGAGGTGATCCGCTACGAGCTTCCAGACGGGCACGTAGAGGTTTCCGCAGGGCCGGCCGGCAT
GGCCAGTGTGTGGGATTACGACCTGGTACTGATGGCGGTTTCCCATCTAACCGAATCCATGAACCGATAC
CGGGAAGGGAAGGGAGACAAGCCCGGCCGCGTGTTCCGTCCACACGTTGCGGACGTACTCAAGTTCTGCC
GGCGAGCCGATGGCGGAAAGCAGAAAGACGACCTGGTAGAAACCTGCATTCGGTTAAACACCACGCACGT
TGCCATGCAGCGTACGAAGAAGGCCAAGAACGGCCGCCTGGTGACGGTATCCGAGGGTGAAGCCTTGATT
AGCCGCTACAAGATCGTAAAGAGCGAAACCGGGCGGCCGGAGTACATCGAGATCGAGCTAGCTGATTGGA
TGTACCGCGAGATCACAGAAGGCAAGAACCCGGACGTGCTGACGGTTCACCCCGATTACTTTTTGATCGA
TCCCGGCATCGGCCGTTTTCTCTACCGCCTGGCACGCCGCGCCGCAGGCAAGGCAGAAGCCAGATGGTTG
TTCAAGACGATCTACGAACGCAGTGGCAGCGCCGGAGAGTTCAAGAAGTTCTGTTTCACCGTGCGCAAGC
TGATCGGGTCAAATGACCTGCCGGAGTACGATTTGAAGGAGGAGGCGGGGCAGGCTGGCCCGATCCTAGT
CATGCGCTACCGCAACCTGATCGAGGGCGAAGCATCCGCCGGTTCCTAATGTACGGAGCAGATGCTAGGG
CAAATTGCCCTAGCAGGGGAAAAAGGTCGAAAAAGCTTCTTTCCTGTGGATAGCACGTACATTGGGAACC
CAAAGCCGTACATTGGGAACCGGAACCCGTACATTGGGAACCCAAAGCCGTACATTGGGAACCGGTCACA
CATGTAAGTGACTGATATAAAAGAGAAAAAAGGCGATTTTTCCGCCTAAAACTCTTTAAAACTTATTAAA
ACTCTTAAAACCCGCCTGGCCTGTGCATAACTGTCTGGCCAGCGCACAGCCGAAGAGCTGCAAAAAGCGC
CTACCCTTCGGTCGCTGCGCTCCCTACGCCCC
Features (pLannotate 1.2.2; 13 found; start..end, strand, type, name):
    133..193     +  rep_origin     oriV (fragment): incP origin of replication
    210..314     +  promoter       AmpR promoter: bla
    315..1109    +  CDS            KanR: aminoglycoside phosphotransferase; aphA-3; confers resistance to kanamycin
   1280..1868    +  rep_origin     ori: high-copy-number ColE1/pMB1/pBR322/pUC origin of replication
   1991..2015    -  misc_feature   RB T-DNA repeat: right border repeat from nopaline C58 T-DNA
   3421..3595    +  polyA_signal   CaMV poly(A) signal: cauliflower mosaic virus polyadenylation signal
   3695..3874    +  promoter       NOS promoter: nopaline synthase promoter
   3896..4690    +  CDS            NeoR/KanR: aminoglycoside phosphotransferase from Tn5; aph(3')-II (or nptII); confers resistance to neomycin, kanamycin, and G418 (Geneticin®)
   4703..4955    +  terminator     NOS terminator: nopaline synthase terminator and poly(A) signal
   5050..5074    -  misc_feature   LB T-DNA repeat: left border repeat from nopaline C58 T-DNA
   5338..5967    +  CDS            pVS1 StaA: stability protein from the Pseudomonas plasmid pVS1 (Heeb et al., 2000)
   6396..7469    +  CDS            pVS1 RepA: replication protein from the Pseudomonas plasmid pVS1 (Heeb et al., 2000)
   7535..7729    +  rep_origin     pVS1 oriV: origin of replication for the Pseudomonas plasmid pVS1 (Heeb et al., 2000)
