[The description below was written by a language model from this plasmid's Addgene catalogue record and pLannotate feature annotations shown in this document.]
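Description:
LjUBQ:MtMEG2:T35s is a plant-expression binary vector built on the EC50505 backbone and designed to overexpress a small peptide-coding gene from Medicago truncatula. It is maintained in E. coli through a high-copy ColE1/pUC-type origin and selected with kanamycin via an aphA-3 aminoglycoside phosphotransferase gene driven by the bla promoter. A pVS1 replicon (oriV, RepA and the StaA stability protein) allows stable replication in Agrobacterium. A short fragment of an incP oriV is also annotated.

The transferred region is bounded by nopaline-type right and left T-DNA border repeats. According to the catalogue fields, it carries the 198 bp MEG2 coding sequence (MT4Noble_004794.1, LOC112421144) under the Lotus japonicus ubiquitin promoter, with a 35S terminator downstream. That terminator is entered in the tag field of the record, but it is a regulatory element rather than a protein fusion. The automated feature table does not annotate the promoter or the insert. The unannotated stretch between the right border and the CaMV poly(A) signal is consistent with where they would lie. Downstream of this cassette, and just inside the left border, sits a plant selection unit consisting of the NOS promoter, nptII (NeoR/KanR) and the NOS terminator, which confers resistance to kanamycin or G418 in transformed plant tissue.

The sequenced record is 7,802 nt, shorter than the 10,475 bp listed for the backbone without insert, and the record does not explain this discrepancy. The stated purpose is overexpression of the peptide gene in plants, presumably through Agrobacterium-mediated transformation. The record does not specify the recipient plant species or tissue.
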