Addgene plasmid #164754: LjUBQ:MtMEG2:T35s
Purpose: Overexpression of Peptide coding gene (Binary vector)
Depositing lab: Wolf Scheible. Depositing organization: Noble Research Institute, LLC.
Backbone
  Vector backbone: EC50505
  Backbone size w/o insert (bp): 10475
  Vector type: Plant Expression
  Selectable markers: Neomycin (select with G418) ; N/A
Growth in bacteria
  Bacterial resistance: Kanamycin, 50 μg/mL
  Growth temperature: 37°C
  Growth strain: DH5alpha
  Copy number: High Copy
Gene/Insert
  Gene/Insert name: MT4Noble_004794.1 (alt names: MEG2; LOC112421144)
  Species: Medicago truncatula
  Insert size (bp): 198
  Promoter: Lotus japonicus Ubiquitin
  Tag / fusion protein: Terminator 35S (C terminal on insert)
  Cloning method: Unknown
Terms and licenses: Academic/Nonprofit Terms; Industry Terms: Not Available to Industry
Depositor comments: Cloned by Sonali/Shulan
How to cite: LjUBQ:MtMEG2:T35s was a gift from Wolf Scheible (Addgene plasmid # 164754 ; http://n2t.net/addgene:164754 ; RRID:Addgene_164754)
