>Addgene plasmid #164754 | LjUBQ:MtMEG2:T35s | depositor partial sequence | sequence record 319979 | partial
ATGATGATGATGAATGAAGGCAGGAGGAAATTGGGTGCTTTCCAGATATGTGCAATGTGCACTTGCTGTG
GTGGTGCCAAAGGGTTGTGCTTGGCCTCTCCTTGTTGCTATGTCTTCACATGTAACCTTCCAAATAAGCC
TTTTGGCTTTTGTTCCTTCATCCCTAAGACCTGTAATTGCTTTGGTTGCCATCATTAG
